Addgene plasmid #213729: pCAGGS-3xFLAG-bII spectrin (repeats 13-15)
Purpose: Mammalian cell expression vector for overexpression of bII spectrin (repeats 13-15) in NIH/3T3 cells.
Depositing lab: Chaolin Zhang. Depositing organization: Columbia University. Publication: Rbfox Splicing Factors Promote Neuronal Maturation and Axon Initial Segment Assembly. Jacko M, Weyn-Vanhentenryck SM, Smerdon JW, Yan R, Feng H, Williams DJ, Pai J, Xu K, Wichterle H, Zhang C. Neuron. 2018 Feb 21;97(4):853-868.e6. doi: 10.1016/j.neuron.2018.01.020. Epub 2018 Feb 1. PubMed 29398366.
Backbone
  Vector backbone: pCAGGS-3xFLAG
  Vector type: Mammalian Expression
Growth in bacteria
  Bacterial resistance: Ampicillin, 100 μg/mL
  Growth temperature: 37°C
  Growth strain: NEB Stable
  Copy number: Unknown
Gene/Insert
  Gene/Insert name: bII spectrin (repeats 13-15)
  Species: M. musculus (mouse)
  Entrez Gene: Spnb3 (a.k.a. KIAA0302, MGC99874, mKIAA0302)
  Cloning method: Unknown
Terms and licenses: Academic/Nonprofit Terms; Industry Terms: Not Available to Industry
How to cite: pCAGGS-3xFLAG-bII spectrin (repeats 13-15) was a gift from Chaolin Zhang (Addgene plasmid # 213729 ; http://n2t.net/addgene:213729 ; RRID:Addgene_213729)
