[The description below was written by a language model from this plasmid's Addgene catalogue record and pLannotate feature annotations shown in this document.]
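Description:
pCAGGS-3xFLAG-bII spectrin (repeats 13-15) is a mammalian expression plasmid built on the pCAGGS-3xFLAG backbone, made to overexpress a tagged fragment of mouse βII spectrin in NIH/3T3 cells. It is propagated in E. coli through a high-copy ColE1/pUC-type origin and selected with ampicillin via the β-lactamase gene. The backbone also carries leftover lac promoter/operator and lacI fragments, a T3 promoter, and an SV40 origin with a partial SV40 promoter and poly(A) signal. The SV40 origin can support episomal replication in cells that supply large T antigen.

The expression cassette lies on the reverse strand of the 7,114 nt sequenced record. It is driven by the composite CAG promoter, which combines the CMV immediate-early enhancer, the chicken β-actin promoter and a chicken β-actin/rabbit β-globin chimeric intron to give strong constitutive transcription. Downstream sits an N-terminal FLAG epitope. The annotation marks only a single FLAG unit, although the backbone name indicates a 3xFLAG tag. This is followed by a roughly 1.1 kb coding fragment matching mouse Sptbn1 (βII spectrin), consistent with the stated spectrin repeats 13-15. The catalogue's Entrez link points to Spnb3, a different β-spectrin gene, so the feature table and the insert name agree with each other but not with that field.

After the insert come a second short chimeric intron (β-globin/immunoglobulin), a WPRE that enhances transcript stability and expression, and bovine growth hormone and rabbit β-globin polyadenylation signals.

The associated publication concerns Rbfox splicing factors, neuronal maturation and axon initial segment assembly. The FLAG tag would allow detection or pull-down of the spectrin fragment, though the record does not specify the assay.
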