Features (pLannotate 1.2.2; 24 found; start..end, strand, type, name):
    199..254     -  polyA_signal   β-globin poly(A) signal: rabbit β-globin polyadenylation signal (Gil and Proudfoot, 1987)
    325..399     -  CDS            HBB (fragment): HBB_PONPY - Experimental evidence at transcript level: Swiss-Prot protein existence level 2. Involved in oxygen transport from the lung to the various peripheral tissues. From Pongo pygmaeus (Bornean orangutan).
    458..476     +  promoter       T3 promoter: promoter for bacteriophage T3 RNA polymerase
    572..683     -  polyA_signal   bGH poly(A) signal: bovine growth hormone polyadenylation signal
    696..712     -  misc_feature   MCS (fragment): pUC18/19 multiple cloning site
    716..1304    -  misc_feature   WPRE: woodchuck hepatitis virus posttranscriptional regulatory element
   1313..1445    -  intron         chimeric intron: chimera between introns from human β-globin and immunoglobulin heavy chain genes
   1468..2601    -  CDS            Sptbn1 (fragment): SPTB2_MOUSE - Also known as Elf, Spnb-2, Spnb2, Sptb2. Experimental evidence at protein level: Swiss-Prot protein existence level 1. Fodrin, which seems to be involved in secretion, interacts with calmodulin in a calcium-dependent manner and is thus candidate for the calcium-dependent movement of the cytoskeleton at the membrane. From Mus musculus (Mouse).
   2659..2682    -  CDS            FLAG: FLAG® epitope tag, followed by an enterokinase cleavage site
   2722..2778    -  CDS            HBB (fragment): HBB_LEPEU - Experimental evidence at protein level: Swiss-Prot protein existence level 1. Involved in oxygen transport from the lung to the various peripheral tissues. From Lepus europaeus (European hare).
   2776..3792    -  intron         chimeric intron: chimera between introns from chicken β-actin and rabbit β-globin
   3793..4069    -  promoter       chicken β-actin promoter: No description available
   4071..4450    -  enhancer       CMV enhancer: human cytomegalovirus immediate early enhancer
   4481..4585    +  promoter       AmpR promoter: bla
   4586..5446    +  CDS            AmpR: β-lactamase; bla; confers resistance to ampicillin, carbenicillin, and related antibiotics
   5617..6205    +  rep_origin     ori: high-copy-number ColE1/pMB1/pBR322/pUC origin of replication
   6388..6442    +  CDS            lacI (fragment): lac repressor; lacI; The lac repressor binds to the lac operator to inhibit transcription in E. coli. This inhibition can be relieved by adding lactose or isopropyl-β-D-thiogalactopyranoside (IPTG).
   6444..6578    -  polyA_signal   SV40 poly(A) signal: SV40 polyadenylation signal
   6598..6733    -  rep_origin     SV40 ori: SV40 origin of replication
   6757..6779    -  promoter       SV40 promoter (fragment): SV40 enhancer and early promoter
   6786..6825    +  CDS            lacI (fragment): lac repressor; lacI; The lac repressor binds to the lac operator to inhibit transcription in E. coli. This inhibition can be relieved by adding lactose or isopropyl-β-D-thiogalactopyranoside (IPTG).
   6838..6859    +  protein_bind   CAP binding site: CAP binding activates transcription in the presence of cAMP. E. coli catabolite activator protein
   6874..6904    +  promoter       lac promoter: promoter for the E. coli lac operon
   6912..6928    +  protein_bind   lac operator: The lac repressor binds to the lac operator to inhibit transcription in E. coli. This inhibition can be relieved by adding lactose or isopropyl-β-D-thiogalactopyranoside (IPTG). lac repressor encoded by lacI
>Addgene plasmid #213729 | pCAGGS-3xFLAG-bII spectrin (repeats 13-15) | addgene full sequence | sequence record 422467 | Addgene NGS Result
AAAAAAAATCTAACCTCAAGTCAAGGCTTTTCTATGGAATAAGGAATGGACAGCAGGGGGCTGTTTCATA
TACTGATGACCTCTTTATAGCCAACCTTTGTTCATGGCAGCCAGCATATGGGCATATGTTGCCAAACTCT
AAACCAAATACTCATTCTGATGTTTTAAATGATTTGCCCTCCCATATGTCCTTCCGAGTGAGAGACACAA
AAAATTCCAACACACTATTGCAATGAAAATAAATTTCCTTTATTAGCCAGAAGTCAGATGCTCAAGGGGC
TTCATGATGTCCCCATAATTTTTGGCAGAGGGAAAAAGATCTCAGTGGTATTTGTGAGCCAGGGCATTGG
CCACACCAGCCACCACCTTCTGATAGGCAGCCTGCACCTGAGGAGTGAATTAGCGGATAACAATTTCACA
CAGGAAACAGCTATGACCATGATTACGCCAAGCGCGCAATTAACCCTCACTAAAGGGAACAAAAGCTGGG
CTATTGTCTTCCCAATCCTCCCCCTTGCTGTCCTGCCCCACCCCACCCCCCAGAATAGAATGACACCTAC
TCAGACAATGCGATGCAATTTCCTCATTTTATTAGGAAAGGACAGTGGGAGTGGCACCTTCCAGGGTCAA
GGAAGGCACGGGGGAGGGGCAAACAACAGATGGCTGGCAACTAGAAGGCACAGTCGAGGCTGATCGTACC
GAGCTCGAATTCCAGGCGGGGAGGCGGCCCAAAGGGAGATCCGACTCGTCTGAGGGCGAAGGCGAAGACG
CGGAAGAGGCCGCAGAGCCGGCAGCAGGCCGCGGGAAGGAAGGTCCGCTGGATTGAGGGCCGAAGGGACG
TAGCAGAAGGACGTCCCGCGCAGAATCCAGGTGGCAACACAGGCGAGCAGCCATGGAAAGGACGTCAGCT
TCCCCGACAACACCACGGAATTGTCAGTGCCCAACAGCCGAGCCCCTGTCCAGCAGCGGGCAAGGCAGGC
GGCGATGAGTTCCGCCGTGGCAATAGGGAGGGGGAAAGCGAAAGTCCCGGAAAGGAGCTGACAGGTGGTG
GCAATGCCCCAACCAGTGGGGGTTGCGTCAGCAAACACAGTGCACACCACGCCACGTTGCCTGACAACGG
GCCACAACTCCTCATAAAGAGACAGCAACCAGGATTTATACAAGGAGGAGAAAATGAAAGCCATACGGGA
AGCAATAGCATGATACAAAGGCATTAAAGCAGCGTATCCACATAGCGTAAAAGGAGCAACATAGTTAAGA
ATACCAGTCAATCTTTCACAAATTTTGTAATCCAGAGGTTGATTGTCGACACCTGTGGAGAGAAAGGCAA
AGTGGATGTCAGTAAGACCAATAGGTGCCTATCAGAAACGCAAGAGTCTTCTCTGTCTCGACAAGCCCAG
TTTCTATTGGTCTCCTTAAACCTGTCTTGTAACCTTGATACTTACCTGCGGCCTCGAGTTACTTAAGAAT
AAGCTTCTCCACTTCGTCTACACTCTGGCCAATTTCACGGCTGGATAGGTATGGTTCCTGTCCAAGCAGC
CAAGCCTCTGCCACACTGGCATCCCTTGAGAACTGATGGACCTCCAAAATCAGTCTTAACCACTCCCACC
GGTCTTCCCACTTGTCAATCATTTCTTTTCTTTTCTCTGTCAGCTGCAGTAACTTTTCCTTGATCTCCTC
AGAAGCATAGTGTTTCCGTGCCAGCAGGGATTTCCCAAGCTCAATGCAGGCTGTAAAGCTGTCATTACGA
GCATCAATTTCAGCTTTGATACCTTGATGATTATTCATTAACAGTTCAACAGATGACACATCCCGTGGTT
TCTCCTGGGCCTCGATCTGCCGGATGACATCTTCCATCCAGAGCATGAGGTCACGCACCATGCTGAAGAA
GCGGAACTTGTCTCCTGTGTCTACCAGCCGCACCCTGCGACCCTCACAAGCATCCAGCAGGGACTTCCAG
GCTTCCAGGACCTCATTCTCACGCTTCTGGATGTCATCAGCCTTGTCCCCTGCATAGGCTGCCTGGAGGC
GAGCTGCATCCTCCTGCAGCTGCCTCACCTGAGTGCCCAGAGCTTGGATGTCGTGCTCAAAGGTGGTGTG
CATTCTCTGTAAAGTTTCCACAGTGTTTTGATCTCTTCCAAGCTCCTCAGGGAGTTTCTTGTGTTTGTCC
TGGATTCGGCCAAAGATCTCCTTGGCATCATGGTAAAACTTATGAAGTTCATATGAGGCAGCAAGAATCT
GTGTTCTTGTGTCAATGAGCTCCAGGAGGTCAGCCCAGGCTTCATTGAGACCATCTTTCCACTCAGCAAT
GGTGGCAGCATCTGAATGTCCAGAGTTGATGAGTTCATCTGCCATGTTATTAACTGTATCCACACGCTCC
TGCCCAATGTTTCCTGTGTCTCGAGCAAATTCTCGGAACCGTTCTTGTAACATCGTGACATGCTCATAGT
CCTGTCCCAACTCATGGGAGCCTGCGACCACTTCCCTCTCAGCGATCCACTGTTCCAGGTCATCCACCTC
TCTGTTGAGCTGGAACAGCCTGTGCCTCTCATCAAGTTTTCCTCTCCTCTCCTCAGCAAGGTCCTTCAGG
CCAGCATACAGACCGGTCGATTGGAAGTAGAGGTTCTCGCTAGCTTTATCGTCATCGTCTTTGTAGTCCT
TGTCGTCGTCGTCCTTGTAATCCTTATCATCATCATCTTTATAGTCGCTAGCCATGGTACCGAATTCTTT
GCCAAAATGATGAGACAGCACAATAACCAGCACGTTGCCCAGGAGCTGTAGGAAAAAGAAGAAGGCATGA
ACATGGTTAGCAGAGGCTCTAGAGCCGCCGGTCACACGCCAGAAGCCGAACCCCGCCCTGCCCCGTCCCC
CCCGAAGGCAGCCGTCCCCCCGCGGACAGCCCCGAGGCTGGAGAGGGAGAAGGGGACGGCGGCGCGGCGA
CGCACGAAGGCCCTCCCCGCCCATTTCCTTCCTGCCGGCGCCGCACCGCTTCGCCCCGCGCCCGCTAGAG
GGGGTGCGGCGGCGCCTCCCAGATTTCGGCTCCGCACAGATTTGGGACAAAGGAAGTCCCTGCGCCCTCT
CGCACGATTACCATAAAAGGCAATGGCTGCGGCTCGCCGCGCCTCGACAGCCGCCGGCGCTCCGGGGGCC
GCCGCGCCCCTCCCCCGAGCCCTCCCCGGCCCGAGGCGGCCCCGCCCCGCCCGGCACCCCCACCTGCCGC
CACCCCCCGCCCGGCACGGCGAGCCCCGCGCCACGCCCCGTACGGAGCCCCGCACCCGAAGCCGGGCCGT
GCTCAGCAACTCGGGGAGGGGGGTGCAGGGGGGGTTGCAGCCCGACCGACGCGCCCACACCCCCTGCTCA
CCCCCCCACGCACACACCCCGCACGCAGCCTTTGTTCCCCTCGCAGCCCCCCCCGCACCGCGGGGCACCG
CCCCCGGCCGCGCTCCCCTCGCGCACACTGCGGAGCGCACAAAGCCCCGCGCCGCGCCCGCAGCGCTCAC
AGCCGCCGGGCAGCGCGGAGCCGCACGCGGCGCTCCCCACGCACACACACACGCACGCACCCCCCGAGCC
GCTCCCCCCGCACAAAGGGCCCTCCCGGAGCCCCTCAAGGCTTTCACGCAGCCACAGAAAAGAAACAAGC
CGTCATTAAACCAAGCGCTAATTACAGCCCGGAGGAGAAGGGCCGTCCCGCCCGCTCACCTGTGGGAGTA
ACGCGGTCAGTCAGAGCCGGGGCGGGCGGCGCGAGGCGGCGGCGGAGCGGGGCACGGGGCGAAGGCAGCG
CGCAGCGACTCCCGCCCGCCGCGCGCTTCGCTTTTTATAGGGCCGCCGCCGCCGCCGCCTCGCCATAAAA
GGAAACTTTCGGAGCGCGCCGCTCTGATTGGCTGCCGCCGCACCTCTCCGCCTCGCCCCGCCCCGCCCCT
CGCCCCGCCCCGCCCCGCCTGGCGCGCGCCCCCCCCCCCCCCCGCCCCCATCGCTGCACAAAATAATTAA
AAAATAAATAAATACAAAATTGGGGGTGGGGAGGGGGGGGAGATGGGGAGAGTGAAGCAGAACGTGGGGC
TCACCTCGACCATGGTAATAGCGATGACTAATACGTAGATGTACTGCCAAGTAGGAAAGTCCCATAAGGT
CATGTACTGGGCATAATGCCAGGCGGGCCATTTACCGTCATTGACGTCAATAGGGGGCGTACTTGGCATA
TGATACACTTGATGTACTGCCAAGTGGGCAGTTTACCGTAAATACTCCACCCATTGACGTCAATGGAAAG
TCCCTATTGGCGTTACTATGGGAACATACGTCATTATTGACGTCAATGGGCGGGGGTCGTTGGGCGGTCA
GCCAGGCGGGCCATTTACCGTAAGTTATGTAACGCGGAACTCCATATATGGGCTATGAACTAATGACCCC
GTAATTGATTACTATTAATAACTAGTCAATAATCAATGTCGACCCAGGTGGCACTTTTCGGGGAAATGTG
CGCGGAACCCCTATTTGTTTATTTTTCTAAATACATTCAAATATGTATCCGCTCATGAGACAATAACCCT
GATAAATGCTTCAATAATATTGAAAAAGGAAGAGTATGAGTATTCAACATTTCCGTGTCGCCCTTATTCC
CTTTTTTGCGGCATTTTGCCTTCCTGTTTTTGCTCACCCAGAAACGCTGGTGAAAGTAAAAGATGCTGAA
GATCAGTTGGGTGCACGAGTGGGTTACATCGAACTGGATCTCAACAGCGGTAAGATCCTTGAGAGTTTTC
GCCCCGAAGAACGTTTTCCAATGATGAGCACTTTTAAAGTTCTGCTATGTGGCGCGGTATTATCCCGTAT
TGACGCCGGGCAAGAGCAACTCGGTCGCCGCATACACTATTCTCAGAATGACTTGGTTGAGTACTCACCA
GTCACAGAAAAGCATCTTACGGATGGCATGACAGTAAGAGAATTATGCAGTGCTGCCATAACCATGAGTG
ATAACACTGCGGCCAACTTACTTCTGACAACGATCGGAGGACCGAAGGAGCTAACCGCTTTTTTGCACAA
CATGGGGGATCATGTAACTCGCCTTGATCGTTGGGAACCGGAGCTGAATGAAGCCATACCAAACGACGAG
CGTGACACCACGATGCCTGTAGCAATGGCAACAACGTTGCGCAAACTATTAACTGGCGAACTACTTACTC
TAGCTTCCCGGCAACAATTAATAGACTGGATGGAGGCGGATAAAGTTGCAGGACCACTTCTGCGCTCGGC
CCTTCCGGCTGGCTGGTTTATTGCTGATAAATCTGGAGCCGGTGAGCGTGGGTCTCGCGGTATCATTGCA
GCACTGGGGCCAGATGGTAAGCCCTCCCGTATCGTAGTTATCTACACGACGGGGAGTCAGGCAACTATGG
ATGAACGAAATAGACAGATCGCTGAGATAGGTGCCTCACTGATTAAGCATTGGTAACTGTCAGACCAAGT
TTACTCATATATACTTTAGATTGATTTAAAACTTCATTTTTAATTTAAAAGGATCTAGGTGAAGATCCTT
TTTGATAATCTCATGACCAAAATCCCTTAACGTGAGTTTTCGTTCCACTGAGCGTCAGACCCCGTAGAAA
AGATCAAAGGATCTTCTTGAGATCCTTTTTTTCTGCGCGTAATCTGCTGCTTGCAAACAAAAAAACCACC
GCTACCAGCGGTGGTTTGTTTGCCGGATCAAGAGCTACCAACTCTTTTTCCGAAGGTAACTGGCTTCAGC
AGAGCGCAGATACCAAATACTGTTCTTCTAGTGTAGCCGTAGTTAGGCCACCACTTCAAGAACTCTGTAG
CACCGCCTACATACCTCGCTCTGCTAATCCTGTTACCAGTGGCTGCTGCCAGTGGCGATAAGTCGTGTCT
TACCGGGTTGGACTCAAGACGATAGTTACCGGATAAGGCGCAGCGGTCGGGCTGAACGGGGGGTTCGTGC
ACACAGCCCAGCTTGGAGCGAACGACCTACACCGAACTGAGATACCTACAGCGTGAGCTATGAGAAAGCG
CCACGCTTCCCGAAGGGAGAAAGGCGGACAGGTATCCGGTAAGCGGCAGGGTCGGAACAGGAGAGCGCAC
GAGGGAGCTTCCAGGGGGAAACGCCTGGTATCTTTATAGTCCTGTCGGGTTTCGCCACCTCTGACTTGAG
CGTCGATTTTTGTGATGCTCGTCAGGGGGGCGGAGCCTATGGAAAAACGCCAGCAACGCGGCCTTTTTAC
GGTTCCTGGCCTTTTGCTGGCCTTTTGCTCACATGTTCTTTCCTGCGTTATCCCCTGATTCTGTGGATAA
CCGTATTACCGCCTTTGAGTGAGCTGATACCGCTCGCCGCAGCCGAACGACCGAGCGCAGCGAGTCAGTG
AGCGAGGAAGCGGAAGAGCGCCCAATACGCAAACCGCCTCTCCCCGCGCGTTGGCCGATTCATTAATGCA
GCGGATCCAGACATGATAAGATACATTGATGAGTTTGGACAAACCACAACTAGAATGCAGTGAAAAAAAT
GCTTTATTTGTGAAATTTGTGATGCTATTGCTTTATTTGTAACCATTATAAGCTGCAATAAACAAGTTAG
CTTTTTGCAAAAGCCTAGGCCTCCAAAAAAGCCTCCTCACTACTTCTGGAATAGCTCAGAGGCCGAGGCG
GCCTCGGCCTCTGCATAAATAAAAAAAATTAGTCAGCCATGGGGCGGAGAATGGGCGGAACTGGGCGGAG
TTAGGGGCGGGATGGGCGGAGTTAGGGGCGGGACTATGGTTGCTGACTAATTGAGATGCGGATCCGCTGG
CACGACAGGTTTCCCGACTGGAAAGCGGGCAGTGAGCGCAACGCAATTAATGTGAGTTAGCTCACTCATT
AGGCACCCCAGGCTTTACACTTTATGCTTCCGGCTCGTATGTTGTGTGGAATTGTGAGCGGATAACAATT
TCACACAGGAAACAGCTATGACCATGATTACGCCAAGCTTGGGCTGCAGGTCGAGGGATCTCCATAAGAG
AAGAGGGACAGCTATGACTGGGAGTAGTCAGGAGAGGAGGAAAAATCTGGCTAGTAAAACATGTAAGGAA
AATTTTAGGGATGTTAAAGAAAAAAATAACACAAAACAAAATAT
